Addgene plasmid #177173: pCMV-hyPE2
Purpose: Expresses hyPE2 in mammalian cells
Depositing lab: Hyongbum Kim. Depositing organization: Yonsei University Health System. Publication: Generation of a more efficient prime editor 2 by addition of the Rad51 DNA-binding domain. Song M, Lim JM, Min S, Oh JS, Kim DY, Woo JS, Nishimasu H, Cho SR, Yoon S, Kim HH. Nat Commun. 2021 Sep 23;12(1):5617. doi: 10.1038/s41467-021-25928-2. PubMed 34556671.
Backbone
  Vector backbone: pCMV
  Backbone size w/o insert (bp): 3331
  Total vector size (bp): 10140
  Vector type: Mammalian Expression, CRISPR
Growth in bacteria
  Bacterial resistance: Ampicillin, 100 μg/mL
  Growth temperature: 37°C
  Growth strain: DH5alpha
  Copy number: High Copy
Gene/Insert
  Gene/Insert name: hyperPE2 (alt names: hyPE2; PE2-mid-Rad51)
  Species: Synthetic
  Promoter: CMV
  Tag / fusion protein: SV40 NLS (N terminal on backbone); SV40 NLS (C terminal on backbone)
  Cloning method: Gibson Cloning
  Sequencing primers: 5′ T7-forward; 3′ BGH-reverse
Terms and licenses: Academic/Nonprofit Terms; Industry Terms: Not Available to Industry
How to cite: pCMV-hyPE2 was a gift from Hyongbum Kim (Addgene plasmid # 177173 ; http://n2t.net/addgene:177173 ; RRID:Addgene_177173)
