[The description below was written by a language model from this plasmid's Addgene catalogue record and pLannotate feature annotations shown in this document.]
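Description:
pCMV-hyPE2 is a 10.1 kb mammalian expression plasmid for CRISPR prime editing, built on a pCMV backbone. It is maintained in E. coli as a high-copy plasmid through a ColE1/pUC-type origin and is selected with ampicillin via the bla (AmpR) gene. The annotation also picks up small leftovers of cloning-vector sequence (lac promoter/operator and CAP site, fragments of lacI, bom and a multiple cloning site), which have no evident role in the payload.

The insert, assembled by Gibson cloning, is a synthetic open reading frame called hyPE2 (also hyperPE2 or PE2-mid-Rad51). The feature table shows it as one continuous fusion. Streptococcus pyogenes Cas9, annotated as adjoining N- and C-terminal portions, is followed by a fragment of human RAD51 and then by a fragment of the Moloney murine leukemia virus Gag-Pol polyprotein, which corresponds to the reverse transcriptase component of a prime editor. The alternative name and the associated publication title indicate that the RAD51 piece is its DNA-binding domain, inserted between the Cas9 and reverse transcriptase modules of prime editor 2 to give a more efficient editor. SV40 nuclear localization signals are recorded at both termini. The specific Cas9 and reverse transcriptase mutations are not stated in the record.

Expression is driven by the CMV immediate-early enhancer and promoter and terminated by the bovine growth hormone polyadenylation signal. A T7 promoter lies between the CMV promoter and the coding sequence and serves as a sequencing primer site. No guide RNA cassette or mammalian selection marker is annotated, so the prime editing guide RNA would have to be supplied from a separate construct. The stated purpose is expression of hyPE2 in mammalian cells.
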