Features (pLannotate 1.2.2; 18 found; start..end, strand, type, name):
      8..2039    -  CDS            gag-pol (fragment): Moloney murine leukemia virus Gag-Pol polyprotein; gag-pol; contains a read-through stop codon
   2121..2477    -  CDS            RAD51 (fragment): RAD51_HUMAN - Also known as RAD51A, RECA. Experimental evidence at protein level: Swiss-Prot protein existence level 1. Plays an important role in homologous strand exchange, a key step in DNA repair through homologous recombination (HR) (PubMed:28575658). Binds to single and double-stranded DNA and exhibits DNA-dependent ATPase activity. Catalyzes the recognition of homology and strand exchange between homologous DNA partners to form a joint molecule between a processed DNA break and the repair template. Binds to single-stranded DNA in an ATP-dependent manner to form nucleoprotein filaments w
   2530..5024    -  CDS            Cas9(C) (fragment): C-terminal portion of Streptococcus pyogenes Cas9 (Zetsche et al., 2015)
   5025..6626    -  CDS            Cas9(N): N-terminal portion of Streptococcus pyogenes Cas9 (Zetsche et al., 2015)
   6697..6715    -  promoter       T7 promoter: promoter for bacteriophage T7 RNA polymerase
   6757..6960    -  promoter       CMV promoter: human cytomegalovirus (CMV) immediate early promoter
   6961..7340    -  enhancer       CMV enhancer: human cytomegalovirus immediate early enhancer
   7495..7539    +  misc_feature   bom (fragment): basis of mobility region from pBR322
   7610..7714    +  promoter       AmpR promoter: bla
   7715..8575    +  CDS            AmpR: β-lactamase; bla; confers resistance to ampicillin, carbenicillin, and related antibiotics
   8746..9334    +  rep_origin     ori: high-copy-number ColE1/pMB1/pBR322/pUC origin of replication
   9517..9609    +  CDS            lacI (fragment): lac repressor; lacI; The lac repressor binds to the lac operator to inhibit transcription in E. coli. This inhibition can be relieved by adding lactose or isopropyl-β-D-thiogalactopyranoside (IPTG).
   9622..9643    +  protein_bind   CAP binding site: CAP binding activates transcription in the presence of cAMP. E. coli catabolite activator protein
   9658..9688    +  promoter       lac promoter: promoter for the E. coli lac operon
   9696..9712    +  protein_bind   lac operator: The lac repressor binds to the lac operator to inhibit transcription in E. coli. This inhibition can be relieved by adding lactose or isopropyl-β-D-thiogalactopyranoside (IPTG). lac repressor encoded by lacI
   9761..9777    -  misc_feature   MCS (fragment): pBluescript multiple cloning site
   9782..9803    -  promoter       SV40 promoter (fragment): SV40 enhancer and early promoter
   9807..10031   -  polyA_signal   bGH poly(A) signal: bovine growth hormone polyadenylation signal
>Addgene plasmid #177173 | pCMV-hyPE2 | addgene full sequence | sequence record 348229 | Addgene NGS Result
CCGCCAGAGGGTGATGAATTTTCTATGAGGAGGGTAGAGGTGTCTGGAGTCTCTGTGATGGCTGCCTTTC
GGGCCGCTTGGTCAGCCATCCGGTTGCCTCTAGCCTCGGCGCTGTGTCCCTTTTGATGTCCTGGACAATG
GATTATGCTAAGTCTTTTGGGCAGAAAGAGGGCTTTTAGTAGGGCCAAGATCTCGTCTTTATTTTTGATC
TCTTTGCCTTCTGATGTGAGCCACCCACGCCTTCTGTATATTTCTCCATGGATATGGGCAGTAGCAAAAG
CATAACGGCTATCAGTATAAACATTTAGCTTCTTACCTTCTGCCATCTTTAGGGCCTGGGTGAGTGCTAT
CAGTTCAGCCCGCTGAGCGGATGTCCCGGCTGGCAGGGCTTTAGCCCAGATTACCTCGGTCTCGGTGGTC
ACCGCAGCTCCCGCCTTACGCTGTCCCTCTTGTAAGAGACTGCTTCCATCCGTGTACCAGGTGTGGTCGG
CGTCTGGGAGCGGCTGGTCCGTTAGGTCGGGTCGGGTTCCGTGGGCTTCGGCCAGGATATCAAGGCAGTT
GTGTTGCAGCCCTTCCTCAGGCAGTGGGAGCAGCGTAGCCGGGTTCAGGGCTACCACCGGTCCGAACTGG
ACCCGGTCCGTGTCCAAAAGCAAGGCCTGATAGTGAGTCATCCGGGCGTTGGAAAGCCAGCGGTCGGGGG
GTTGTTTGACTAGTGCCTCTACTGCATGGGGGGCCAGAATGACTAGTGGCTGTCCCATGGTTAGCTTGCC
TGCATCCTTTGTCAGTACGGCAATGGCTGCTACCATCCGTAGGCAAGGGGGCCACCCAGCTGCTACTGGG
TCTAGCTTTTTGGACAGGTAGGCCACCGGCCGACGCCAAGGTCCCAGTTTTTGCGTTAGGACACCTTTGG
CGTAGCCCTGCTTCTCGTCGACAAAGAGTTCAAAGGGCTTAGTCAAATCTGGCAACCCCAGGGCTGGGGC
AGTTAGAAGAGCTTGCTTGATTTCTTGATAGGCCTTTTGTTGGTCTGGGCCCCAATTAAACAGAGTCCCC
GGTTTGGTGAGAGGGTACAGGGGGGCTGCCATTTCTGCAAACCCAGGGATGAAGAGGCGACAGAAGCCTG
CCTTCCCTAGGAACTCCCTTAGTTGTCGAGGGGTCTTCGGAGTAGGCTGCCCCATCACAGTCTCTTTTCT
GGCCTCAGTCAGCCATCTCTGACCCTCTTTTAGAAGATACCCCAGATACTTGACCTGTTTCTGGCAAATT
TGGGCTTTCTTGGCCGAGGCCCGATACCCGAGGTTCCCTAGGGTTTGTAACAGGGCCCGAGTACCTTGTT
GGCAGTCTAGCTCAGAAGTGGCGGCCAGCAGTAAGTCATCCACGTACTGTAGCAGGATCAAGTCTGGGTG
CTGGATCCGGAAGTCTGCTAGGTCTCTGTGCAGTGCCTCATTAAACAGGGTGGGACTGTTTTTGAAACCC
TGTGGGAGTCTGGTCCAGGTCAATTGTCCTGAGATTCCCATCTCTGGATCTCTCCACTCAAAGGCGAAGA
GAGGCTGACTGGTGGGGTGGAGTCTCAGGCAGAAAAAGGCATCCTTTAAATCAAGCACAGTGTACCACTG
GTGGGACGGTGGGAGCCCGCTCAAGAGGTTGTAAGGGTTGGGCACGGTGGGGTGGATGTCTTCCACCCGC
TTGTTGACTTCTCTCAGATCCTGGACAGGCCTATAATCATTAGTCCCTGGTTTCTTAACGGGTAGCAGGG
GCGTGTTCCAGGGGGACTGGCAGGGTACCAGTATTCCCTGGTCCAACAGTCTCTGTATGTGGGGCTTGAT
CCCCAGTCTGGCTTCTTGTGACATGGGGTATTGTTTTATGGACACGGGGGTAGAGGTTGCTTTCAGAGGT
ATGATCAGAGGAGCTTGGCGAACTGCCAGTCCCATGCCCCCGGTTTCCGCCCAGGCCTGAGGAAAATCAG
ACAGCCATGTGGACCCTAGAGAAACATCTGGCTCTTTTGAGGTCTCATGTAGCCGATACTCATCTTCTAT
ATTTAGGGTGCTGCTGCCGCCGCTGCTGCCGCCACTGCTCTCTGGTGTTGCTGACTCGCTTGTTCCTGGT
GTCTCGCTGCCAGAGGATCCTCCGCTAGATCCTCCAGATTGAAGTAGTTTGTCAAGCTCTTTGGAGCCAG
TAGTAATCTGTATGATCTCTGACCGCCTTTGGTGGAATTCAGTTGCAGTGGTGAAACCCATTGGAACTAA
TTTAGCTGCCTCAGCCAGAATTTTATCAGCTTTGGCTTCACTAATTCCCTTAATATTTATTAGCTCCTTC
TTTGGCGCATAGGCAACAGCCTCCACAGTATGGAATCCAGCTTCTTCCAATTTCTTCACATCGTTGGCAT
TTATGCCACACTGCTCTAACCGTGAAATGGGTTGTGGGCCAAAGCTTTCTTCTTCCACTGAAGTATCTGC
ATTTGCTTCAAGCTGCATCTGCATTGCAGATCCGGAACTACCGACTTTCCTCTTCTTCTTGGGAGAACCA
CCAGAGTCACCTCCCAGCTGAGACAGGTCGATCCGTGTCTCGTACAGGCCGGTGATGCTCTGGTGGATCA
GGGTGGCGTCCAGCACCTCTTTGGTGCTGGTGTACCTCTTCCGGTCGATGGTGGTGTCAAAGTACTTGAA
GGCGGCAGGGGCTCCCAGATTGGTCAGGGTAAACAGGTGGATGATATTCTCGGCCTGCTCTCTGATGGGC
TTATCCCGGTGCTTGTTGTAGGCGGACAGCACTTTGTCCAGATTAGCGTCGGCCAGGATCACTCTCTTGG
AGAACTCGCTGATCTGCTCGATGATCTCGTCCAGGTAGTGCTTGTGCTGTTCCACAAACAGCTGTTTCTG
CTCATTATCCTCGGGGGAGCCCTTCAGCTTCTCATAGTGGCTGGCCAGGTACAGGAAGTTCACATATTTG
GAGGGCAGGGCCAGTTCGTTTCCCTTCTGCAGTTCGCCGGCAGAGGCCAGCATTCTCTTCCGGCCGTTTT
CCAGCTCGAACAGGGAGTACTTAGGCAGCTTGATGATCAGGTCCTTTTTCACTTCTTTGTAGCCCTTGGC
TTCCAGAAAGTCGATGGGATTCTTCTCGAAGCTGCTTCTTTCCATGATGGTGATCCCCAGCAGCTCTTTC
ACACTCTTCAGTTTCTTGGACTTGCCCTTTTCCACTTTGGCCACCACCAGCACAGAATAGGCCACGGTGG
GGCTGTCGAAGCCGCCGTACTTCTTAGGGTCCCAGTCCTTCTTTCTGGCGATCAGCTTATCGCTGTTCCT
CTTGGGCAGGATAGACTCTTTGCTGAAGCCGCCTGTCTGCACCTCGGTCTTTTTCACGATATTCACTTGG
GGCATGCTCAGCACTTTCCGCACGGTGGCAAAATCCCGGCCCTTATCCCACACGATCTCCCCGGTTTCGC
CGTTTGTCTCGATCAGAGGCCGCTTCCGGATCTCGCCGTTGGCCAGGGTAATCTCGGTCTTGAAAAAGTT
CATGATGTTGCTGTAGAAGAAGTACTTGGCGGTAGCCTTGCCGATTTCCTGCTCGCTCTTGGCGATCATC
TTCCGCACGTCGTACACCTTGTAGTCGCCGTACACGAACTCGCTTTCCAGCTTAGGGTACTTTTTGATCA
GGGCGGTTCCCACGACGGCGTTCAGGTAGGCGTCGTGGGCGTGGTGGTAGTTGTTGATCTCGCGCACTTT
GTAAAACTGGAAATCCTTCCGGAAATCGGACACCAGCTTGGACTTCAGGGTGATCACTTTCACTTCCCGG
ATCAGCTTGTCATTCTCGTCGTACTTAGTGTTCATCCGGGAGTCCAGGATCTGTGCCACGTGCTTTGTGA
TCTGCCGGGTTTCCACCAGCTGTCTCTTGATGAAGCCGGCCTTATCCAGTTCGCTCAGGCCGCCTCTCTC
GGCCTTGGTCAGATTGTCGAACTTTCTCTGGGTAATCAGCTTGGCGTTCAGCAGCTGCCGCCAGTAGTTC
TTCATCTTCTTCACGACCTCTTCGGAGGGCACGTTGTCGCTCTTGCCCCGGTTCTTGTCGCTTCTGGTCA
GCACCTTGTTGTCGATGGAGTCGTCCTTCAGAAAGCTCTGAGGCACGATAGCGTCCACATCGTAGTCGGA
CAGCCGGTTGATGTCCAGTTCCTGGTCCACGTACATATCCCGCCCATTCTGCAGGTAGTACAGGTACAGC
TTCTCGTTCTGCAGCTGGGTGTTTTCCACGGGGTGTTCTTTCAGGATCTGGCTGCCCAGCTCTTTGATGC
CCTCTTCGATCCGCTTCATTCTCTCGCGGCTGTTCTTCTGTCCCTTCTGGGTGGTCTGGTTCTCTCTGGC
CATTTCGATCACGATGTTCTCGGGCTTGTGCCGGCCCATCACTTTCACGAGCTCGTCCACCACCTTCACT
GTCTGCAGGATGCCCTTCTTAATGGCGGGGCTGCCGGCCAGATTGGCAATGTGCTCGTGCAGGCTATCGC
CCTGGCCGGACACCTGGGCTTTCTGGATGTCCTCTTTAAAGGTCAGGCTGTCGTCGTGGATCAGCTGCAT
GAAGTTTCTGTTGGCGAAGCCGTCGGACTTCAGGAAATCCAGGATTGTCTTGCCGGACTGCTTGTCCCGG
ATGCCGTTGATCAGCTTCCGGCTCAGCCTGCCCCAGCCGGTGTATCTCCGCCGCTTCAGCTGCTTCATCA
CTTTGTCGTCGAACAGGTGGGCATAGGTTTTCAGCCGTTCCTCGATCATCTCTCTGTCCTCAAACAGTGT
CAGGGTCAGCACGATATCTTCCAGAATGTCCTCGTTTTCCTCATTGTCCAGGAAGTCCTTGTCCTTGATA
ATTTTCAGCAGATCGTGGTATGTGCCCAGGGAGGCGTTGAACCGATCTTCCACGCCGGAGATTTCCACGG
AGTCGAAGCACTCGATTTTCTTGAAGTAGTCCTCTTTCAGCTGCTTCACGGTCACTTTCCGGTTGGTCTT
GAACAGCAGGTCCACGATGGCCTTTTTCTGCTCGCCGCTCAGGAAGGCGGGCTTTCTCATTCCCTCGGTC
ACGTATTTCACTTTGGTCAGCTCGTTATACACGGTGAAGTACTCGTACAGCAGGCTGTGCTTGGGCAGCA
CCTTCTCGTTGGGCAGGTTCTTATCGAAGTTGGTCATCCGCTCGATGAAGCTCTGGGCGGAAGCGCCCTT
GTCCACCACTTCCTCGAAGTTCCAGGGGGTGATGGTTTCCTCGCTCTTTCTGGTCATCCAGGCGAATCTG
CTGTTTCCCCTGGCCAGAGGGCCCACGTAGTAGGGGATGCGGAAGGTCAGGATCTTCTCGATCTTTTCCC
GGTTGTCCTTCAGGAATGGGTAAAAATCTTCCTGCCGCCGCAGAATGGCGTGCAGCTCTCCCAGGTGGAT
CTGGTGGGGGATGCTGCCGTTGTCGAAGGTCCGCTGCTTCCGCAGCAGGTCCTCTCTGTTCAGCTTCACG
AGCAGTTCCTCGGTGCCGTCCATCTTTTCCAGGATGGGCTTGATGAACTTGTAGAACTCTTCCTGGCTGG
CTCCGCCGTCAATGTAGCCGGCGTAGCCGTTCTTGCTCTGGTCGAAGAAAATCTCTTTGTACTTCTCAGG
CAGCTGCTGCCGCACGAGAGCTTTCAGCAGGGTCAGGTCCTGGTGGTGCTCGTCGTATCTCTTGATCATA
GAGGCGCTCAGGGGGGCCTTGGTGATCTCGGTGTTCACTCTCAGGATGTCGCTCAGCAGGATGGCGTCGG
ACAGGTTCTTGGCGGCCAGAAACAGGTCGGCGTACTGGTCGCCGATCTGGGCCAGCAGGTTGTCCAGGTC
GTCGTCGTAGGTGTCCTTGCTCAGCTGCAGTTTGGCATCCTCGGCCAGGTCGAAGTTGCTCTTGAAGTTG
GGGGTCAGGCCCAGGCTCAGGGCAATCAGGTTTCCGAACAGGCCATTCTTCTTCTCGCCGGGCAGCTGGG
CGATCAGATTTTCCAGCCGTCTGCTCTTGCTCAGTCTGGCAGACAGGATGGCCTTGGCGTCCACGCCGCT
GGCGTTGATGGGGTTTTCCTCGAACAGCTGGTTGTAGGTCTGCACCAGCTGGATGAACAGCTTGTCCACG
TCGCTGTTGTCGGGGTTCAGGTCGCCCTCGATCAGGAAGTGGCCCCGGAACTTGATCATGTGGGCCAGGG
CCAGATAGATCAGCCGCAGGTCGGCCTTGTCGGTGCTGTCCACCAGTTTCTTTCTCAGGTGGTAGATGGT
GGGGTACTTCTCGTGGTAGGCCACCTCGTCCACGATGTTGCCGAAGATGGGGTGCCGCTCGTGCTTCTTA
TCCTCTTCCACCAGGAAGGACTCTTCCAGTCTGTGGAAGAAGCTGTCGTCCACCTTGGCCATCTCGTTGC
TGAAGATCTCTTGCAGATAGCAGATCCGGTTCTTCCGTCTGGTGTATCTTCTTCTGGCGGTTCTCTTCAG
CCGGGTGGCCTCGGCTGTTTCGCCGCTGTCGAACAGCAGGGCTCCGATCAGGTTCTTCTTGATGCTGTGC
CGGTCGGTGTTGCCCAGCACCTTGAATTTCTTGCTGGGCACCTTGTACTCGTCGGTGATCACGGCCCAGC
CCACAGAGTTGGTGCCGATGTCCAGGCCGATGCTGTACTTCTTGTCGACTTTCCGCTTCTTCTTTGGTGA
CTCGAACTCGCTTCCGTCGGCTGTCCGTTTCATGGTGGCGGCTCTCCCTATAGTGAGTCGTATTAGCGGC
CGCGGATCTCTAGCGGATCTGACGGTTCACTAAACCAGCTCTGCTTATATAGACCTCCCACCGTACACGC
CTACCGCCCATTTGCGTCAATGGGGCGGAGTTGTTACGACATTTTGGAAAGTCCCGTTGATTTTGGTGCC
AAAACAAACTCCCATTGACGTCAATGGGGTGGAGACTTGGAAATCCCCGTGAGTCAAACCGCTATCCACG
CCCATTGATGTACTGCCAAAACCGCATCACCATGGTAATAGCGATGACTAATACGTAGATGTACTGCCAA
GTAGGAAAGTCCCATAAGGTCATGTACTGGGCATAATGCCAGGCGGGCCATTTACCGTCATTGACGTCAA
TAGGGGGCGTACTTGGCATATGATACACTTGATGTACTGCCAAGTGGGCAGTTTACCGTAAATACTCCAC
CCATTGACGTCAATGGAAAGTCCCTATTGGCGTTACTATGGGAACATACGTCATTATTGACGTCAATGGG
CGGGGGTCGTTGGGCGGTCAGCCAGGCGGGCCATTTACCGTAAGTTATGTAACGCGGAACTCCATATATG
GGCTATGAACTAATGACCCCGTAATTGATTACTATTAATAACTAGTCAATAATCAATGTCAACGCGTATA
TCTGGCCCGTACATCGCGAAGCAGCGCAAAACGCCTAACCCTAAGCAGATTCTTCATGCAATTGTCGGTC
AAGCCTTGCCTTGTTGTAGCTTAAATTTTGCTCGCGCACTACTCAGCGACCTCCAACACACAAGCAGGGA
GCAGATACTGGCTTAACTATGCGGCATCAGAGCAGATTGTACTGAGAGTAGACCCTAGGGGATCGGGAGA
TCGATCTCCCGATCCGTCGACGTCAGGTGGCACTTTTCGGGGAAATGTGCGCGGAACCCCTATTTGTTTA
TTTTTCTAAATACATTCAAATATGTATCCGCTCATGAGACAATAACCCTGATAAATGCTTCAATAATATT
GAAAAAGGAAGAGTATGAGTATTCAACATTTCCGTGTCGCCCTTATTCCCTTTTTTGCGGCATTTTGCCT
TCCTGTTTTTGCTCACCCAGAAACGCTGGTGAAAGTAAAAGATGCTGAAGATCAGTTGGGTGCACGAGTG
GGTTACATCGAACTGGATCTCAACAGCGGTAAGATCCTTGAGAGTTTTCGCCCCGAAGAACGTTTTCCAA
TGATGAGCACTTTTAAAGTTCTGCTATGTGGCGCGGTATTATCCCGTATTGACGCCGGGCAAGAGCAACT
CGGTCGCCGCATACACTATTCTCAGAATGACTTGGTTGAGTACTCACCAGTCACAGAAAAGCATCTTACG
GATGGCATGACAGTAAGAGAATTATGCAGTGCTGCCATAACCATGAGTGATAACACTGCGGCCAACTTAC
TTCTGACAACGATCGGAGGACCGAAGGAGCTAACCGCTTTTTTGCACAACATGGGGGATCATGTAACTCG
CCTTGATCGTTGGGAACCGGAGCTGAATGAAGCCATACCAAACGACGAGCGTGACACCACGATGCCTGTA
GCAATGGCAACAACGTTGCGCAAACTATTAACTGGCGAACTACTTACTCTAGCTTCCCGGCAACAATTAA
TAGACTGGATGGAGGCGGATAAAGTTGCAGGACCACTTCTGCGCTCGGCCCTTCCGGCTGGCTGGTTTAT
TGCTGATAAATCTGGAGCCGGTGAGCGTGGGTCTCGCGGTATCATTGCAGCACTGGGGCCAGATGGTAAG
CCCTCCCGTATCGTAGTTATCTACACGACGGGGAGTCAGGCAACTATGGATGAACGAAATAGACAGATCG
CTGAGATAGGTGCCTCACTGATTAAGCATTGGTAACTGTCAGACCAAGTTTACTCATATATACTTTAGAT
TGATTTAAAACTTCATTTTTAATTTAAAAGGATCTAGGTGAAGATCCTTTTTGATAATCTCATGACCAAA
ATCCCTTAACGTGAGTTTTCGTTCCACTGAGTGTCAGACCCCGTAGAAAAGATCAAAGGATCTTCTTGAG
ATCCTTTTTTTCTGCGCGTAATCTGCTGCTTGCAAACAAAAAAACCACCGCTACCAGCGGTGGTTTGTTT
GCCGGATCAAGAGCTACCAACTCTTTTTCCGAAGGTAACTGGCTTCAGCAGAGCGCAGATACCAAATACT
GTTCTTCTAGTGTAGCCGTAGTTAGGCCACCACTTCAAGAACTCTGTAGCACCGCCTACATACCTCGCTC
TGCTAATCCTGTTACCAGTGGCTGCTGCCAGTGGCGATAAGTCGTGTCTTACCGGGTTGGACTCAAGACG
ATAGTTACCGGATAAGGCGCAGCGGTCGGGCTGAACGGGGGGTTCGTGCACACAGCCCAGCTTGGAGCGA
ACGACCTACACCGAACTGAGATACCTACAGCGTGAGCTATGAGAAAGCGCCACGCTTCCCGAAGGGAGAA
AGGCGGACAGGTATCCGGTAAGCGGCAGGGTCGGAACAGGAGAGCGCACGAGGGAGCTTCCAGGGGGAAA
CGCCTGGTATCTTTATAGTCCTGTCGGGTTTCGCCACCTCTGACTTGAGCGTCGATTTTTGTGATGCTCG
TCAGGGGGGCGGAGCCTATGGAAAAACGCCAGCAACGCGGCCTTTTTACGGTTCCTGGCCTTTTGCTGGC
CTTTTGCTCACATGTTCTTTCCTGCGTTATCCCCTGATTCTGTGGATAACCGTATTACCGCCTTTGAGTG
AGCTGATACCGCTCGCCGCAGCCGAACGACCGAGCGCAGCGAGTCAGTGAGCGAGGAAGCGGAAGAGCGC
CCAATACGCAAACCGCCTCTCCCCGCGCGTTGGCCGATTCATTAATGCAGCTGGCACGACAGGTTTCCCG
ACTGGAAAGCGGGCAGTGAGCGCAACGCAATTAATGTGAGTTAGCTCACTCATTAGGCACCCTAGGCTTT
ACACTTTATGCTTCCGGCTCGTATGTTGTGTGGAATTGTGAGCGGATAACAATTTCACACAGGAAACAGC
TATGACCATGATTACGCCAAGCTCTAGCTAGAGGTCGACGGTATCGAGCCCCAGCTGGTTCTTTCCGCCT
CAGAAGCCATAGAGCCCACCGCATCCCCAGCATGCCTGCTATTGTCTTCCCAATCCTCCCCCTTGCTGTC
CTGCCCCACCCCACCCCCCAGAATAGAATGACACCTACTCAGACAATGCGATGCAATTTTCTCATTTTAT
TAGGAAAGGACAGTGGGAGTGGCACCTTCCAGGGTCAAGGAAGGCACGGGGGAGGGGCAAACAACAGATG
GCTGGCAACTAGAAGGCACAGTCGAGGCTGATCAGCGGGTTTAAACTCAATGGTGATGGTGATGATGACC
GGTTAGACTTTCCTCTTCTTCTTGGGCTCGAATTCGCTGCCGTCGGCGGTTCTTTTTGAG
